Addgene plasmid #106990: T7-3e5
Purpose: T7 transcription template for 3e5
Depositing lab: Melissa Moore. Depositing organization: University of Massachusetts, Worcester. Publication: Synergistic assembly of human pre-spliceosomes across introns and exons. Braun JE, Friedman LJ, Gelles J, Moore MJ. Elife. 2018 Jun 22;7. pii: 37751. doi: 10.7554/eLife.37751. PubMed 29932423.
Backbone
  Vector backbone: pUC
Growth in bacteria
  Bacterial resistance: Kanamycin, 50 μg/mL
  Growth temperature: 37°C
  Growth strain: DH5alpha
  Copy number: High Copy
Gene/Insert
  Gene/Insert name: 3e5
Terms and licenses: Academic/Nonprofit Terms; Industry Terms: Not Available to Industry
How to cite: T7-3e5 was a gift from Melissa Moore (Addgene plasmid # 106990 ; http://n2t.net/addgene:106990 ; RRID:Addgene_106990)
