[The description below was written by a language model from this plasmid's Addgene catalogue record and pLannotate feature annotations shown in this document.]
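Description:
T7-3e5 is a small (about 2.9 kb) pUC-based bacterial plasmid that serves as a template for in vitro transcription of an RNA called 3e5 by bacteriophage T7 RNA polymerase. It is propagated in E. coli at high copy number from the ColE1/pMB1-type pUC origin and is selected with kanamycin. Resistance comes from an aminoglycoside phosphotransferase (aph(3')-Ia) coding sequence driven by the AmpR (bla) promoter. The remaining backbone annotations are mostly short remnants typical of cloning-vector lineages: partial matches to lacI, bom, rop and an RSF origin fragment. There is also a CAP binding site, lac promoter and lac operator upstream of the cloning region, with a lacZα fragment downstream of it, which suggests the insert sits within a former lacZα multiple cloning site.

The payload lies directly downstream of the T7 promoter. The record does not describe the composition of 3e5, but the feature table detects short fragments matching the adenovirus major late splice acceptor (two separate matches) and a piece of an adenovirus-derived chimeric intron in this interval. That pattern fits a synthetic splicing substrate built from adenovirus major late sequences. The name may denote a 3′ splice site–exon–5′ splice site arrangement, although this is an inference and is not stated in the record. The associated study concerns assembly of human pre-spliceosomes across introns and exons, so the plasmid is most plausibly used to produce a defined RNA substrate for in vitro studies of spliceosome assembly. No eukaryotic promoter, reporter or protein tag is annotated, so the construct appears to be intended purely as a transcription template and not for expression in cells.
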