Features (pLannotate 1.2.2; 15 found; start..end, strand, type, name):
     48..181     +  rep_origin     RSF ori (fragment): Plasmids containing the RSF 1030 origin of replication can be propagated in E. coli cells that contain additional plasmids with compatible origins.
    183..275     +  CDS            lacI (fragment): lac repressor; lacI; The lac repressor binds to the lac operator to inhibit transcription in E. coli. This inhibition can be relieved by adding lactose or isopropyl-β-D-thiogalactopyranoside (IPTG).
    288..309     +  protein_bind   CAP binding site: CAP binding activates transcription in the presence of cAMP. E. coli catabolite activator protein
    324..354     +  promoter       lac promoter: promoter for the E. coli lac operon
    362..378     +  protein_bind   lac operator: The lac repressor binds to the lac operator to inhibit transcription in E. coli. This inhibition can be relieved by adding lactose or isopropyl-β-D-thiogalactopyranoside (IPTG). lac repressor encoded by lacI
    442..460     +  promoter       T7 promoter: promoter for bacteriophage T7 RNA polymerase
    550..570     +  misc_feature   Ad SA (fragment): adenovirus major late transcript splice acceptor (Friedrich and Soriano, 1991)
    642..660     +  intron         chimeric intron (fragment): chimera between introns from adenovirus and immunoglobulin heavy chain genes
    663..679     +  misc_feature   Ad SA (fragment): adenovirus major late transcript splice acceptor (Friedrich and Soriano, 1991)
    717..874     +  CDS            lacZα (fragment): LacZα fragment of β-galactosidase; lacZ fragment
    880..979     -  misc_feature   bom (fragment): basis of mobility region from pBR322
   1081..1116    -  CDS            rop (fragment): Rop protein, which maintains plasmids at low copy number; rop
   1211..1315    +  promoter       AmpR promoter: bla
   1316..2131    +  CDS            KanR: aminoglycoside phosphotransferase; aph(3')-Ia; confers resistance to kanamycin in bacteria or G418 (Geneticin®) in eukaryotes
   2302..2890    +  rep_origin     ori: high-copy-number ColE1/pMB1/pBR322/pUC origin of replication
>Addgene plasmid #106990 | T7-3e5 | addgene full sequence | sequence record 205784 | Addgene NGS Result
AACGCCAGCAACGCGGCCTTTTTACGGTTCCTGGCCTTTTGCTGGCCTTTTGCTCACATGTTCTTTCCTG
CGTTATCCCCTGATTCTGTGGATAACCGTATTACCGCCTTTGAGTGAGCTGATACCGCTCGCCGCAGCCG
AACGACCGAGCGCAGCGAGTCAGTGAGCGAGGAAGCGGAAGAGCGCCCAATACGCAAACCGCCTCTCCCC
GCGCGTTGGCCGATTCATTAATGCAGCTGGCACGACAGGTTTCCCGACTGGAAAGCGGGCAGTGAGCGCA
ACGCAATTAATGTGAGTTAGCTCACTCATTAGGCACCCCAGGCTTTACACTTTATGCTTCCGGCTCGTAT
GTTGTGTGGAATTGTGAGCGGATAACAATTTCACACAGGAAACAGCTATGACCATGCTCGAGCCAAGCTC
GGCGCGCCATTGGGATGGAACTAATACGACTCACTATAGGGCGAATTCGTCGACGATGTCAGCTCGTCTC
GAGGGCGTACTAACTGGGCCCCTTCTTCTTTTTCCCTCAGGTCCTACACAACATACTGCAGGACAAACTC
TTCGCGGTCTCTGCATGCGAGCTCACTCTCTTCCGCATCGCTGTCTGCGAGGTACCCTACCAGGTGAGTA
TGGATCCCTCTAAAAGCGGGCATGACTTCTAGAGTAGTCCAGGGTTTCCGAGGGTTTCCAAGCTTGTTCC
ATCCCAATACGCGTCAATTCACTGGCCGTCGTTTTACAACGTCGTGACTGGGAAAACCCTGGCGTTACCC
AACTTAATCGCCTTGCAGCACATCCCCCTTTCGCCAGCTGGCGTAATAGCGAAGAGGCCCGCACCGATCG
CCCTTCCCAACAGTTGCGCAGCCTGAATGGCGAATGGCGCCTGATGCGGTATTTTCTCCTTACGCATCTG
TGCGGTATTTCACACCGCATATGGTGCACTCTCAGTACAATCTGCTCTGATGCCGCATAGTTAAGCCAGC
CCCGACACCCGCCAACACCCGCTGACGCGCCCTGACGGGCTTGTCTGCTCCCGGCATCCGCTTACAGACA
AGCTGTGACCGTCTCCGGGAGCTGCATGTGTCAGAGGTTTTCACCGTCATCACCGAAACGCGCGAGACGA
AAGGGCCTCGTGATACGCCTATTTTTATAGGTTAATGTCATGATAATAATGGTTTCTTAGACGTCAGGTG
GCACTTTTCGGGGAAATGTGCGCGGAACCCCTATTTGTTTATTTTTCTAAATACATTCAAATATGTATCC
GCTCATGAGACAATAACCCTGATAAATGCTTCAATAATATTGAAAAAGGAAGAGTATGAGCCATATTCAA
CGGGAAACGTCTTGCTCTAGGCCGCGATTAAATTCCAACATGGATGCTGATTTATATGGGTATAAATGGG
CTCGCGATAATGTCGGGCAATCAGGTGCGACAATCTATCGATTGTATGGGAAGCCCGATGCGCCAGAGTT
GTTTCTGAAACATGGCAAAGGTAGCGTTGCCAATGATGTTACAGATGAGATGGTCAGACTAAACTGGCTG
ACGGAATTTATGCCTCTTCCGACCATCAAGCATTTTATCCGTACTCCTGATGATGCATGGTTACTCACCA
CTGCGATCCCTGGGAAAACAGCATTCCAGGTATTAGAAGAATATCCTGATTCAGGTGAAAATATTGTTGA
TGCGCTGGCAGTGTTCCTGCGCCGGTTGCATTCGATTCCTGTTTGTAATTGTCCTTTTAACAGCGATCGC
GTATTTCGTCTCGCTCAGGCGCAATCACGAATGAATAACGGTTTGGTTGATGCGAGTGATTTTGATGACG
AGCGTAATGGCTGGCCTGTTGAACAAGTCTGGAAAGAAATGCATAAACTTTTGCCATTCTCACCGGATTC
AGTCGTCACTCATGGTGATTTCTCACTTGATAACCTTATTTTTGACGAGGGGAAATTAATAGGTTGTATT
GATGTTGGACGAGTCGGAATCGCAGACCGATACCAGGATCTTGCCATCCTATGGAACTGCCTCGGTGAGT
TTTCTCCTTCATTACAGAAACGGCTTTTTCAAAAATATGGTATTGATAATCCTGATATGAATAAATTGCA
GTTTCATTTGATGCTCGATGAGTTTTTCTAACTGTCAGACCAAGTTTACTCATATATACTTTAGATTGAT
TTAAAACTTCATTTTTAATTTAAAAGGATCTAGGTGAAGATCCTTTTTGATAATCTCATGACCAAAATCC
CTTAACGTGAGTTTTCGTTCCACTGAGCGTCAGACCCCGTAGAAAAGATCAAAGGATCTTCTTGAGATCC
TTTTTTTCTGCGCGTAATCTGCTGCTTGCAAACAAAAAAACCACCGCTACCAGCGGTGGTTTGTTTGCCG
GATCAAGAGCTACCAACTCTTTTTCCGAAGGTAACTGGCTTCAGCAGAGCGCAGATACCAAATACTGTTC
TTCTAGTGTAGCCGTAGTTAGGCCACCACTTCAAGAACTCTGTAGCACCGCCTACATACCTCGCTCTGCT
AATCCTGTTACCAGTGGCTGCTGCCAGTGGCGATAAGTCGTGTCTTACCGGGTTGGACTCAAGACGATAG
TTACCGGATAAGGCGCAGCGGTCGGGCTGAACGGGGGGTTCGTGCACACAGCCCAGCTTGGAGCGAACGA
CCTACACCGAACTGAGATACCTACAGCGTGAGCTATGAGAAAGCGCCACGCTTCCCGAAGGGAGAAAGGC
GGACAGGTATCCGGTAAGCGGCAGGGTCGGAACAGGAGAGCGCACGAGGGAGCTTCCAGGGGGAAACGCC
TGGTATCTTTATAGTCCTGTCGGGTTTCGCCACCTCTGACTTGAGCGTCGATTTTTGTGATGCTCGTCAG
GGGGGCGGAGCCTATGGAAA
