>Addgene plasmid #106990 | T7-3e5 | depositor partial sequence | sequence record 201998 | T7-3e5 sequence 233 bps
GGGCGAATTCGTCGACGATGTCAGCTCGTCTCGAGGGCGTACTAACTGGGCCCCTTCTTCTTTTTCCCTC
AGGTCCTACACAACATACTGCAGGACAAACTCTTCGCGGTCTCTGCATGCGAGCTCACTCTCTTCCGCAT
CGCTGTCTGCGAGGTACCCTACCAGGTGAGTATGGATCCCTCTAAAAGCGGGCATGACTTCTAGAGTAGT
CCAGGGTTTCCGAGGGTTTCCAA
